>Addgene plasmid #82317 | pDONR223_RAF1_WT | addgene full sequence | sequence record 165278 | Addgene NGS result
GGCAGTTCCCTACTCTCGCGTTAACGCTAGCATGGATGTTTTCCCAGTCACGACGTTGTAAAACGACGGC
CAGTCTTAAGCTCGGGCCCCAAATAATGATTTTATTTTGACTGATAGTGACCTGTTCGTTGCAACAAATT
GATGAGCAATGCTTTTTTATAATGCCAACTTTGTACAAAAAAGTTGGC
[1944 nt withheld, positions 189-2132]
TACCCAACTTTCTTGTACAAAGTTGGCATTATAAGAAAGCATTGCTTATCAATTTGTTGCAACGAACAGG
TCACTATCAGTCAAAATAAAATCATTATTTGCCATCCAGCTGATATCCCCTATAGTGAGTCGTATTACAT
GGTCATAGCTGTTTCCTGGCAGCTCTGGCCCGTGTCTCAAAATCTCTGATGTTACATTGCACAAGATAAA
AATATATCATCATGCCTCCTCTAGACCAGCCAGGACAGAAATGCCTCGACTTCGCTGCTACCCAAGGTTG
CCGGGTGACGCACACCGTGGAAACGGATGAAGGCACGAACCCAGTGGACATAAGCCTGTTCGGTTCGTAA
GCTGTAATGCAAGTAGCGTATGCGCTCACGCAACTGGTCCAGAACCTTGACCGAACGCAGCGGTGGTAAC
GGCGCAGTGGCGGTTTTCATGGCTTGTTATGACTGTTTTTTTGGGGTACAGTCTATGCCTCGGGCATCCA
AGCAGCAAGCGCGTTACGCCGTGGGTCGATGTTTGATGTTATGGAGCAGCAACGATGTTACGCAGCAGGG
CAGTCGCCCTAAAACAAAGTTAAACATTATGAGGGAAGCGGTGATCGCCGAAGTATCGACTCAACTATCA
GAGGTAGTTGGCGTCATCGAGCGCCATCTCGAACCGACGTTGCTGGCCGTACATTTGTACGGCTCCGCAG
TGGATGGCGGCCTGAAGCCACACAGTGATATTGATTTGCTGGTTACGGTGACCGTAAGGCTTGATGAAAC
AACGCGGCGAGCTTTGATCAACGACCTTTTGGAAACTTCGGCTTCCCCTGGAGAGAGCGAGATTCTCCGC
GCTGTAGAAGTCACCATTGTTGTGCACGACGACATCATTCCGTGGCGTTATCCAGCTAAGCGCGAACTGC
AATTTGGAGAATGGCAGCGCAATGACATTCTTGCAGGTATCTTCGAGCCAGCCACGATCGACATTGATCT
GGCTATCTTGCTGACAAAAGCAAGAGAACATAGCGTTGCCTTGGTAGGTCCAGCGGCGGAGGAACTCTTT
GATCCGGTTCCTGAACAGGATCTATTTGAGGCGCTAAATGAAACCTTAACGCTATGGAACTCGCCGCCCG
ACTGGGCTGGCGATGAGCGAAATGTAGTGCTTACGTTGTCCCGCATTTGGTACAGCGCAGTAACCGGCAA
AATCGCGCCGAAGGATGTCGCTGCCGACTGGGCAATGGAGCGCCTGCCGGCCCAGTATCAGCCCGTCATA
CTTGAAGCTAGACAGGCTTATCTTGGACAAGAAGAAGATCGCTTGGCCTCGCGCGCAGATCAGTTGGAAG
AATTTGTCCACTACGTGAAAGGCGAGATCACCAAGGTAGTCGGCAAATAACCCTCGAGCCACCCATGACC
AAAATCCCTTAACGTGAGTTACGCGTCGTTCCACTGAGCGTCAGACCCCGTAGAAAAGATCAAAGGATCT
TCTTGAGATCCTTTTTTTCTGCGCGTAATCTGCTGCTTGCAAACAAAAAAACCACCGCTACCAGCGGTGG
TTTGTTTGCCGGATCAAGAGCTACCAACTCTTTTTCCGAAGGTAACTGGCTTCAGCAGAGCGCAGATACC
AAATACTGTTCTTCTAGTGTAGCCGTAGTTAGGCCACCACTTCAAGAACTCTGTAGCACCGCCTACATAC
CTCGCTCTGCTAATCCTGTTACCAGTGGCTGCTGCCAGTGGCGATAAGTCGTGTCTTACCGGGTTGGACT
CAAGACGATAGTTACCGGATAAGGCGCAGCGGTCGGGCTGAACGGGGGGTTCGTGCACACAGCCCAGCTT
GGAGCGAACGACCTACACCGAACTGAGATACCTACAGCGTGAGCTATGAGAAAGCGCCACGCTTCCCGAA
GGGAGAAAGGCGGACAGGTATCCGGTAAGCGGCAGGGTCGGAACAGGAGAGCGCACGAGGGAGCTTCCAG
GGGGAAACGCCTGGTATCTTTATAGTCCTGTCGGGTTTCGCCACCTCTGACTTGAGCGTCGATTTTTGTG
ATGCTCGTCAGGGGGGCGGAGCCTATGGAAAAACGCCAGCAACGCGGCCTTTTTACGGTTCCTGGCCTTT
TGCTGGCCTTTTGCTCACATGTTCTTTCCTGCGTTATCCCCTGATTCTGTGGATAACCGTATTACCGCCT
TTGAGTGAGCTGATACCGCTCGCCGCAGCCGAACGACCGAGCGCAGCGAGTCAGTGAGCGAGGAAGCGGA
AGAGCGCCCAATACGCAAACCGCCTCTCCCCGCGCGTTGGCCGATTCATTAATGCAGCTGGCACGACAGG
TTTCCCGACTGGAAAGCGGGCAGTGAGCGCAACGCAATTAATACGCGTACCGCTAGCCAGGAAGAGTTTG
TAGAAACGCAAAAAGGCCATCCGTCAGGATGGCCTTCTGCTTAGTTTGATGCCTGGCAGTTTATGGCGGG
CGTCCTGCCCGCCACCCTCCGGGCCGTTGCTTCACAACGTTCAAATCCGCTCCCGGCGGATTTGTCCTAC
TCAGGAGAGCGTTCACCGACAAACAACAGATAAAACGAAAGGCCCAGTCTTCCGACTGAGCCTTTCGTTT
TATTTGATGCCT
Features (pLannotate 1.2.2; 12 found; start..end, strand, type, name):
     38..74      -  CDS            lacZα (fragment): LacZα fragment of β-galactosidase; lacZ fragment
     91..186     +  protein_bind   attL3: mutant version of attL; recombination site for the Gateway® LR reaction LR Clonase™
    189..2132    +  CDS            RAF1 (sequence withheld): RAF1_HUMAN - Also known as RAF. Experimental evidence at protein level: Swiss-Prot protein existence level 1. Serine/threonine-protein kinase that acts as a regulatory link between the membrane-associated Ras GTPases and the MAPK/ERK cascade, and this critical regulatory link functions as a switch determining cell fate decisions including proliferation, differentiation, apoptosis, survival and oncogenic transformation. RAF1 activation initiates a mitogen-activated protein kinase (MAPK) cascade that comprises a sequential phosphorylation of the dual-specific MAPK kinases (MAP2K1/MEK1 and MAP2K2
   2134..2233    -  protein_bind   attL2: mutant version of attL; recombination site for the Gateway® LR reaction LR Clonase™
   2251..2269    -  promoter       T7 promoter: promoter for bacteriophage T7 RNA polymerase
   2459..2482    +  promoter       Pc promoter (fragment): intI1 (promoter lies within the coding sequence); class 1 integron promoter
   2658..2714    +  CDS            GmR (fragment): gentamycin acetyltransferase; aacC1; confers resistance to gentamycin
   2721..3512    +  CDS            SmR: aminoglycoside adenylyltransferase (Murphy, 1985); aadA; confers resistance to spectinomycin and streptomycin
   3605..4193    +  rep_origin     ori: high-copy-number ColE1/pMB1/pBR322/pUC origin of replication
   4376..4468    +  CDS            lacI (fragment): lac repressor; lacI; The lac repressor binds to the lac operator to inhibit transcription in E. coli. This inhibition can be relieved by adding lactose or isopropyl-β-D-thiogalactopyranoside (IPTG).
   4523..4550    -  terminator     rrnB T2 terminator: transcription terminator T2 from the E. coli rrnB gene
   4682..4725    +  terminator     rrnB T1 terminator: Escherichia coli rrnB; transcription terminator T1 from the E. coli rrnB gene
