[The description below was written by a language model from this plasmid's Addgene catalogue record and pLannotate feature annotations shown in this document.]
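Description:
pDONR223_RAF1_WT is a Gateway entry clone built on the Invitrogen pDONR223 backbone and carrying the wild-type human RAF1 open reading frame (also known as CRAF or c-Raf). It belongs to the Target Accelerator Plasmid Collection. It is propagated in E. coli as a high-copy plasmid from a ColE1/pUC-type origin and selected with spectinomycin through the aadA (SmR) aminoglycoside adenylyltransferase gene. Fragments of a class 1 integron Pc promoter and of a gentamicin resistance gene lie just upstream of that marker. The sequenced record is about 4.7 kb. The annotation also picks up small lacZα and lacI fragments, and rrnB T1 and T2 terminators that help insulate the cloning site from read-through transcription.

The RAF1 coding sequence encodes the serine/threonine kinase that links membrane-associated Ras GTPases to the MAPK/ERK cascade. It is flanked by two attL recombination sites, annotated by the software as attL3 and attL2, so the ORF can be moved directionally into any compatible attR-containing destination vector by an LR Clonase reaction. The record lists no promoter for the insert, so this plasmid is a shuttle and storage clone rather than an expression construct. A T7 promoter lies outside the downstream attL site on the opposite strand. The depositor notes that the ORF is in the "open" configuration, with no stop codon immediately after the insert, which permits in-frame C-terminal fusions to tags or reporters supplied by the destination vector. Within the collection, this clone likely serves as the wild-type reference for comparing RAF1 variants in functional studies of cancer-associated alleles.
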