Addgene plasmid #82317: pDONR223_RAF1_WT
Purpose: Gateway Donor vector containing RAF1 , part of the Target Accelerator Plasmid Collection.
Depositing lab: Jesse Boehm & William Hahn & David Root. Depositing organization: Broad Institute. Publication: Systematic Functional Interrogation of Rare Cancer Variants Identifies Oncogenic Alleles. Kim E, Ilic N, Shrestha Y, Zou L, Kamburov A, Zhu C, Yang X, Lubonja R, Tran N, Nguyen C, Lawrence MS, Piccioni F, Bagul M, Doench JG, Chouinard CR, Wu X, Hogstrom L, Natoli T, Tamayo P, Horn H, Corsello SM, Lage K, Root DE, Subramanian A, Golub TR, Getz G, Boehm JS, Hahn WC. Cancer Discov. 2016 Jul;6(7):714-26. doi: 10.1158/2159-8290.CD-16-0160. Epub 2016 May 4. PubMed 27147599.
Backbone
  Vector backbone: pDONR223
  Backbone manufacturer: Invitrogen
  Backbone size w/o insert (bp): 2790
  Vector type: Gateway Entry vector
Growth in bacteria
  Bacterial resistance: Spectinomycin, 50 μg/mL
  Growth temperature: 37°C
  Growth strain: DH5alpha
  Copy number: High Copy
Gene/Insert
  Gene/Insert name: RAF1
  Species: H. sapiens (human)
  Mutation: WT
  GenBank ID: NM_002880.3
  Entrez Gene: RAF1 (a.k.a. CMD1NN, CRAF, NS5, Raf-1, c-Raf)
  Promoter: None
  Cloning method: Gateway Cloning
  Sequencing primers: 5′ M13pUC-fwd; 3′ M13-Rev
Terms and licenses: Academic/Nonprofit Terms; Industry Terms: Not Available to Industry
Depositor comments: Open state: NO stop codon immediately follows insert. Supporting reference: Systematic morphological profiling of human gene and allele function via Cell Painting. Rohban MH, et al. Elife. 2017, Mar 18;6. pii: e24060. PubMed PMID 28315521
How to cite: pDONR223_RAF1_WT was a gift from Jesse Boehm & William Hahn & David Root (Addgene plasmid # 82317 ; http://n2t.net/addgene:82317 ; RRID:Addgene_82317)
