>Addgene plasmid #82317 | pDONR223_RAF1_WT | depositor partial sequence | sequence record 155688 | Insert sequence
[1944 nt withheld, positions 1-1944]
